>Addgene plasmid #148483 | pcDNA3.1-MS2-HA-HsMex3C_226-489_AD | depositor full sequence | sequence record 290931 | Full Sequence
GACGGATCGGGAGATCTCCCGATCCCCTATGGTGCACTCTCAGTACAATCTGCTCTGATGCCGCATAGTT
AAGCCAGTATCTGCTCCCTGCTTGTGTGTTGGAGGTCGCTGAGTAGTGCGCGAGCAAAATTTAAGCTACA
ACAAGGCAAGGCTTGACCGACAATTGCATGAAGAATCTGCTTAGGGTTAGGCGTTTTGCGCTGCTTCGCG
ATGTACGGGCCAGATATACGCGTTGACATTGATTATTGACTAGTTATTAATAGTAATCAATTACGGGGTC
ATTAGTTCATAGCCCATATATGGAGTTCCGCGTTACATAACTTACGGTAAATGGCCCGCCTGGCTGACCG
CCCAACGACCCCCGCCCATTGACGTCAATAATGACGTATGTTCCCATAGTAACGCCAATAGGGACTTTCC
ATTGACGTCAATGGGTGGAGTATTTACGGTAAACTGCCCACTTGGCAGTACATCAAGTGTATCATATGCC
AAGTACGCCCCCTATTGACGTCAATGACGGTAAATGGCCCGCCTGGCATTATGCCCAGTACATGACCTTA
TGGGACTTTCCTACTTGGCAGTACATCTACGTATTAGTCATCGCTATTACCATGGTGATGCGGTTTTGGC
AGTACATCAATGGGCGTGGATAGCGGTTTGACTCACGGGGATTTCCAAGTCTCCACCCCATTGACGTCAA
TGGGAGTTTGTTTTGGCACCAAAATCAACGGGACTTTCCAAAATGTCGTAACAACTCCGCCCCATTGACG
CAAATGGGCGGTAGGCGTGTACGGTGGGAGGTCTATATAAGCAGAGCTCTCTGGCTAACTAGAGAACCCA
CTGCTTACTGGCTTATCGAAATTAATACGACTCACTATAGGGAGACCCAAGCTTGCCACCATGGCTTCTA
ACTTTACTCAGTTCGTTCTCGTCGACAATGGCGGAACTGGCGACGTGACTGTCGCCCCAAGCAACTTCGC
TAACGGGGTCGCTGAATGGATCAGCTCTAACTCGCGATCACAGGCTTACAAAGTAACCTGTAGCGTTCGT
CAGAGCTCTGCGCAGAATCGCAAATACACCATCAAAGTCGAGGTGCCTAAAGTGGCAACCCAGACTGTTG
GTGGTGAAGAGCTTCCTGTAGCCGGATGGAGATCTTACTTAAATATGGAACTAACCATTCCAATTTTCGC
CACGAATTCCGACTGCGAGCTTATTGTTAAGGCAATGCAAGGTCTCCTAAAAGATGGAAACCCGATTCCC
TCGGCCATCGCGGCCAACTCCGGCATCTACGGAGGTGGAGGTGGATCTGGTGGATCTCCTCCACATATGG
CTTACCCATACGATGTTCCAGATTACGCTCCTCCAAAGCTTGGATCCGGAAACTATATAGAGCTCAATGA
AGAGAATGATTTCCATTACAATGGTACCGATGTAAGCTTTGAAGGTGGCACTCTTGGCTCTGCGTGGCTC
TCCTCCAATCCTGTTCCTCCTAGCCGCGCAAGAATGATATCCAATTATCGAAATGATAGTTCCAGTTCTC
TAGGAAGTGGCTCTACAGATTCCTACTTTGGAAGCAATAGGCTGGCTGACTTTAGTCCAACAAGCCCATT
TAGCACAGGAAACTTCTGGTTTGGAGATACACTACCATCTGTAGGCTCAGAAGACCTAGCAGTTGACTCT
CCTGCCTTTGACTCTTTACCAACATCTGCTCAAACTATCTGGACTCCATTTGAACCAGTTAACCCACTCT
CTGGCTTTGGGAGTGATCCTTCTGGTAACATGAAGACTCAGCGCAGAGGAAGTCAGCCATCTACTCCTCG
TCTGTCTCCTACATTTCCTGAGAGCATAGAACATCCACTTGCTCGGAGGGTTAGGAGCGACCCACCTAGT
ACAGGCAACCATGTTGGCCTTCCAATATATATCCCTGCTTTTTCTAATGGTACCAATAGTTACTCCTCTT
CCAATGGTGGTTCCACCTCTAGCTCACCTCCAGAATCAAGACGAAAGCACGACTGTGTGATTTGCTTTGA
GAATGAGGTTATTGCTGCCCTAGTTCCATGTGGCCACAACCTCTTCTGCATGGAATGTGCCAACAAGATC
TGTGAAAAGAGAACGCCATCATGTCCAGTTTGCCAGACAGCTGTTACTCAGGCAATCCAAATTCACTCTT
AATCTAGAGCGGCCGCCTAGAGGGCCCTATTCTATAGTGTCACCTAAATGCTAGAGCTCGCTGATCAGCC
TCGACTGTGCCTTCTAGTTGCCAGCCATCTGTTGTTTGCCCCTCCCCCGTGCCTTCCTTGACCCTGGAAG
GTGCCACTCCCACTGTCCTTTCCTAATAAAATGAGGAAATTGCATCGCATTGTCTGAGTAGGTGTCATTC
TATTCTGGGGGGTGGGGTGGGGCAGGACAGCAAGGGGGAGGATTGGGAAGACAATAGCAGGCATGCTGGG
GATGCGGTGGGCTCTATGGCTTCTGAGGCGGAAAGAACCAGCTGGGGCTCTAGGGGGTATCCCC
[124 nt withheld, positions 2515-2638]
C
[91 nt withheld, positions 2640-2730]
A
[49 nt withheld, positions 2732-2780]
CCTTTGACGTTGGAGTCCACGTTCTTT
[37 nt withheld, positions 2808-2844]
ACCCTATCTCGGTCTATTCTTTTGATTTATAAGGGATTTTGCCGATTTCGGCCTATTGGTTAAAAAATGA
GCTGATTTAACAAAAATTTAACGCGAATTAATTCTGTGGAATGTGTGTCAGTTAGGGTGTGGAAAGTCCC
CAGGCTCCCCAGCAGGCAGAAGTATGCAAAGCATGCATCTCAATTAGTCAGCAACCAGGTGTGGAAAGTC
CCCAGGCTCCCCAGCAGGCAGAAGTATGCAAAGCATGCATCTCAATTAGTCAGCAACCATAGTCCCGCCC
CTAACTCCGCCCATCCCGCCCCTAACTCCGCCCAGTTCCGCCCATTCTCCGCCCCATGGCTGACTAATTT
TTTTTATTTATGCAGAGGCCGAGGCCGCCTCTGCCTCTGAGCTATTCCAGAAGTAGTGAGGAGGCTTTTT
TGGAGGCCTAGGCTTTTGCAAAAAGCTCCCGGGAGCTTGTATATCCATTTTCGGATCTGATCAAGAGACA
GGATGAGGATCGTTTCGCATGATTGAACAAGATGGATTGCACGCAGGTTCTCCGGCCGCTTGGGTGGAGA
GGCTATTCGGCTATGACTGGGCACAACAGACAATCGGCTGCTCTGATGCCGCCGTGTTCCGGCTGTCAGC
GCAGGGGCGCCCGGTTCTTTTTGTCAAGACCGACCTGTCCGGTGCCCTGAATGAACTGCAGGACGAGGCA
GCGCGGCTATCGTGGCTGGCCACGACGGGCGTTCCTTGCGCAGCTGTGCTCGACGTTGTCACTGAAGCGG
GAAGGGACTGGCTGCTATTGGGCGAAGTGCCGGGGCAGGATCTCCTGTCATCTCACCTTGCTCCTGCCGA
GAAAGTATCCATCATGGCTGATGCAATGCGGCGGCTGCATACGCTTGATCCGGCTACCTGCCCATTCGAC
CACCAAGCGAAACATCGCATCGAGCGAGCACGTACTCGGATGGAAGCCGGTCTTGTCGATCAGGATGATC
TGGACGAAGAGCATCAGGGGCTCGCGCCAGCCGAACTGTTCGCCAGGCTCAAGGCGCGCATGCCCGACGG
CGAGGATCTCGTCGTGACCCATGGCGATGCCTGCTTGCCGAATATCATGGTGGAAAATGGCCGCTTTTCT
GGATTCATCGACTGTGGCCGGCTGGGTGTGGCGGACCGCTATCAGGACATAGCGTTGGCTACCCGTGATA
TTGCTGAAGAGCTTGGCGGCGAATGGGCTGACCGCTTCCTCGTGCTTTACGGTATCGCCGCTCCCGATTC
GCAGCGCATCGCCTTCTATCGCCTTCTTGACGAGTTCTTCTGAGCGGGACTCTGGGGTTCGAAATGACCG
ACCAAGCGACGCCCAACCTGCCATCACGAGATTTCGATTCCACCGCCGCCTTCTATGAAAGGTTGGGCTT
CGGAATCGTTTTCCGGGACGCCGGCTGGATGATCCTCCAGCGCGGGGATCTCATGCTGGAGTTCTTCGCC
CACCCCAACTTGTTTATTGCAGCTTATAATGGTTACAAATAAAGCAATAGCATCACAAATTTCACAAATA
AAGCATTTTTTTCACTGCATTCTAGTTGTGGTTTGTCCAAACTCATCAATGTATCTTATCATGTCTGTAT
ACCGTCGACCTCTAGCTAGAGCTTGGCGTAATCATGGTCATAGCTGTTTCCTGTGTGAAATTGTTATCCG
CTCACAATTCCACACAACATACGAGCCGGAAGCATAAAGTGTAAAGCCTGGGGTGCCTAATGAGTGAGCT
AACTCACATTAATTGCGTTGCGCTCACTGCCCGCTTTCCAGTCGGGAAACCTGTCGTGCCAGCTGCATTA
ATGAATCGGCCAACGCGCGGGGAGAGGCGGTTTGCGTATTGGGCGCTCTTCCGCTTCCTCGCTCACTGAC
TCGCTGCGCTCGGTCGTTCGGCTGCGGCGAGCGGTATCAGCTCACTCAAAGGCGGTAATACGGTTATCCA
CAGAATCAGGGGATAACGCAGGAAAGAACATGTGAGCAAAAGGCCAGCAAAAGGCCAGGAACCGTAAAAA
GGCCGCGTTGCTGGCGTTTTTCCATAGGCTCCGCCCCCCTGACGAGCATCACAAAAATCGACGCTCAAGT
CAGAGGTGGCGAAACCCGACAGGACTATAAAGATACCAGGCGTTTCCCCCTGGAAGCTCCCTCGTGCGCT
CTCCTGTTCCGACCCTGCCGCTTACCGGATACCTGTCCGCCTTTCTCCCTTCGGGAAGCGTGGCGCTTTC
TCATAGCTCACGCTGTAGGTATCTCAGTTCGGTGTAGGTCGTTCGCTCCAAGCTGGGCTGTGTGCACGAA
CCCCCCGTTCAGCCCGACCGCTGCGCCTTATCCGGTAACTATCGTCTTGAGTCCAACCCGGTAAGACACG
ACTTATCGCCACTGGCAGCAGCCACTGGTAACAGGATTAGCAGAGCGAGGTATGTAGGCGGTGCTACAGA
GTTCTTGAAGTGGTGGCCTAACTACGGCTACACTAGAAGAACAGTATTTGGTATCTGCGCTCTGCTGAAG
CCAGTTACCTTCGGAAAAAGAGTTGGTAGCTCTTGATCCGGCAAACAAACCACCGCTGGTAGCGGTTTTT
TTGTTTGCAAGCAGCAGATTACGCGCAGAAAAAAAGGATCTCAAGAAGATCCTTTGATCTTTTCTACGGG
GTCTGACGCTCAGTGGAACGAAAACTCACGTTAAGGGATTTTGGTCATGAGATTATCAAAAAGGATCTTC
ACCTAGATCCTTTTAAATTAAAAATGAAGTTTTAAATCAATCTAAAGTATATATGAGTAAACTTGGTCTG
ACAGTTACCAATGCTTAATCAGTGAGGCACCTATCTCAGCGATCTGTCTATTTCGTTCATCCATAGTTGC
CTGACTCCCCGTCGTGTAGATAACTACGATACGGGAGGGCTTACCATCTGGCCCCAGTGCTGCAATGATA
CCGCGAGACCCACGCTCACCGGCTCCAGATTTATCAGCAATAAACCAGCCAGCCGGAAGGGCCGAGCGCA
GAAGTGGTCCTGCAACTTTATCCGCCTCCATCCAGTCTATTAATTGTTGCCGGGAAGCTAGAGTAAGTAG
TTCGCCAGTTAATAGTTTGCGCAACGTTGTTGCCATTGCTACAGGCATCGTGGTGTCACGCTCGTCGTTT
GGTATGGCTTCATTCAGCTCCGGTTCCCAACGATCAAGGCGAGTTACATGATCCCCCATGTTGTGCAAAA
AAGCGGTTAGCTCCTTCGGTCCTCCGATCGTTGTCAGAAGTAAGTTGGCCGCAGTGTTATCACTCATGGT
TATGGCAGCACTGCATAATTCTCTTACTGTCATGCCATCCGTAAGATGCTTTTCTGTGACTGGTGAGTAC
TCAACCAAGTCATTCTGAGAATAGTGTATGCGGCGACCGAGTTGCTCTTGCCCGGCGTCAATACGGGATA
ATACCGCGCCACATAGCAGAACTTTAAAAGTGCTCATCATTGGAAAACGTTCTTCGGGGCGAAAACTCTC
AAGGATCTTACCGCTGTTGAGATCCAGTTCGATGTAACCCACTCGTGCACCCAACTGATCTTCAGCATCT
TTTACTTTCACCAGCGTTTCTGGGTGAGCAAAAACAGGAAGGCAAAATGCCGCAAAAAAGGGAATAAGGG
CGACACGGAAATGTTGAATACTCATACTCTTCCTTTTTCAATATTATTGAAGCATTTATCAGGGTTATTG
TCTCATGAGCGGATACATATTTGAATGTATTTAGAAAAATAAACAAATAGGGGTTCCGCGCACATTTCCC
CGAAAAGTGCCACCTGACGTC
Features (pLannotate 1.2.2; 23 found; start..end, strand, type, name):
     28..80      -  misc_feature   bom (fragment): basis of mobility region from pBR322
    235..614     +  enhancer       CMV enhancer: human cytomegalovirus immediate early enhancer
    615..818     +  promoter       CMV promoter: human cytomegalovirus (CMV) immediate early promoter
    814..847     +  LTR            5' LTR (truncated) (fragment): truncated 5' long terminal repeat (LTR) from HIV-1
    863..881     +  promoter       T7 promoter: promoter for bacteriophage T7 RNA polymerase
    904..1290    +  CDS            MS2: bacteriophage MS2 coat protein binds to a specific stem-loop structure in the viral RNA (Peabody, 1993)
   1333..1359    +  CDS            3xHA (fragment): three tandem HA epitope tags
   1375..2169    +  CDS            MEX3C (fragment): MEX3C_HUMAN - Also known as RKHD2, RNF194. Experimental evidence at protein level: Swiss-Prot protein existence level 1. E3 ubiquitin ligase responsible for the post-transcriptional regulation of common HLA-A allotypes. Binds to the 3' UTR of HLA-A2 mRNA, and regulates its levels by promoting mRNA decay. RNA binding is sufficient to prevent translation, but ubiquitin ligase activity is required for mRNA degradation. From Homo sapiens (Human).
   2201..2219    -  promoter       SP6 promoter: promoter for bacteriophage SP6 RNA polymerase
   2245..2469    +  polyA_signal   bGH poly(A) signal: bovine growth hormone polyadenylation signal
   2473..2494    +  promoter       SV40 promoter (fragment): SV40 enhancer and early promoter
   2515..2943    +  rep_origin     f1 ori (sequence partly withheld): f1 bacteriophage origin of replication; arrow indicates direction of (+) strand synthesis
   2957..3286    +  promoter       SV40 promoter: SV40 enhancer and early promoter
   3353..4144    +  CDS            neo: KKA2_KLEPN - Also known as kan, nptII. Experimental evidence at protein level: Swiss-Prot protein existence level 1. Resistance to kanamycin, neomycin, paromomycin, ribostamycin, butirosin and gentamicin B. From Klebsiella pneumoniae.
   4168..4326    +  CDS            ble (fragment): BLE_KLEPN - Experimental evidence at protein level: Swiss-Prot protein existence level 1. Binding protein with a strong affinity to the bleomycin family of antibiotics. Binds to CL990; an antimitotic-antibiotic compound. From Klebsiella pneumoniae.
   4321..4442    +  polyA_signal   SV40 poly(A) signal: SV40 polyadenylation signal
   4515..4531    -  protein_bind   lac operator: The lac repressor binds to the lac operator to inhibit transcription in E. coli. This inhibition can be relieved by adding lactose or isopropyl-β-D-thiogalactopyranoside (IPTG). lac repressor encoded by lacI
   4539..4569    -  promoter       lac promoter: promoter for the E. coli lac operon
   4584..4605    -  protein_bind   CAP binding site: CAP binding activates transcription in the presence of cAMP. E. coli catabolite activator protein
   4618..4710    -  CDS            lacI (fragment): lac repressor; lacI; The lac repressor binds to the lac operator to inhibit transcription in E. coli. This inhibition can be relieved by adding lactose or isopropyl-β-D-thiogalactopyranoside (IPTG).
   4893..5478    -  rep_origin     ori: high-copy-number ColE1/pMB1/pBR322/pUC origin of replication
   5649..6509    -  CDS            AmpR: β-lactamase; bla; confers resistance to ampicillin, carbenicillin, and related antibiotics
   6510..6614    -  promoter       AmpR promoter: bla
