[The description below was written by a language model from this plasmid's Addgene catalogue record and pLannotate feature annotations shown in this document.]
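Description:
pcDNA3.1-MS2-HA-HsMex3C_226-489_AD is a mammalian expression plasmid of 6,645 nt. The catalogue lists its backbone as unknown, but the name and the annotated features fit a pcDNA3.1-type vector. It replicates in E. coli from a high-copy ColE1/pUC origin and is selected with ampicillin through the bla (AmpR) gene and its promoter. An f1 origin is also present. For selection in mammalian cells, an SV40 enhancer/early promoter drives a neomycin phosphotransferase (neo) gene followed by an SV40 polyadenylation signal. Several small annotated fragments (bom, ble, lacI, a truncated HIV-1 LTR match and a short SV40 promoter piece) appear to be backbone remnants or partial annotation matches rather than functional parts.

The expression cassette uses the human CMV immediate-early enhancer and promoter and ends in the bovine growth hormone polyadenylation signal. T7 and SP6 promoters flank the insert. The open reading frame encodes the bacteriophage MS2 coat protein, then an HA epitope (annotated as a short fragment of a 3xHA element), then a fragment of human MEX3C corresponding to residues 226–489. According to the depositor, the ORF was taken from transcript variant 2. MEX3C is annotated as an RNA-binding E3 ubiquitin ligase that promotes mRNA decay and translational repression.

The MS2 coat protein binds a specific RNA stem-loop, so a fusion of this kind is typically used in tethering assays, where the protein fragment is recruited to a reporter mRNA carrying MS2 binding sites to test its effect on transcript stability or translation. The HA tag allows detection. The record itself states the purpose only as mammalian expression of this fragment, and it does not explain the "AD" suffix. The sequence is depositor-supplied and may be theoretical.
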