Addgene plasmid #148483: pcDNA3.1-MS2-HA-HsMex3C_226-489_AD
Purpose: Mammalian Expression of HsMex3C_226-489
Depositing lab: Elisa Izaurralde. Depositing organization: Max Planck Institute for Developmental Biology.
Backbone
  Vector backbone: Unknown
  Vector type: Mammalian Expression
Growth in bacteria
  Bacterial resistance: Ampicillin, 100 μg/mL
  Growth temperature: 37°C
  Growth strain: DH5alpha
  Copy number: High Copy
Gene/Insert
  Gene/Insert name: HsMex3C_226-489
  Species: H. sapiens (human)
  Entrez Gene: MEX3C (a.k.a. RKHD2, BM-013, MEX-3C, RNF194, FLJ38871)
  Cloning method: Unknown
Terms and licenses: Academic/Nonprofit Terms; Industry Terms: Not Available to Industry
Depositor comments: ORF extracted from variant 2 from ENA :KC456344 Plasmids from this collection were made available to the research community and donated after the lab closed. Please note that the sequence provided by the depositing laboratory may be theoretical/predicted or based on Sanger sequencing results. There may be discrepancies between sequencing results obtained by Addgene and the depositor sequence. If an Addgene verified sequence is not available, please contact before placing your order to request that our lab fully sequence the plasmid.
How to cite: pcDNA3.1-MS2-HA-HsMex3C_226-489_AD was a gift from Elisa Izaurralde (Addgene plasmid # 148483 ; http://n2t.net/addgene:148483 ; RRID:Addgene_148483)
